Addgene plasmid #25083: pDEST51-LRRK2-R1441H
Depositing lab: Mark Cookson. Depositing organization: National Institute on Aging (NIA). Publication: The Parkinson Disease-associated Leucine-rich Repeat Kinase 2 (LRRK2) Is a Dimer That Undergoes Intramolecular Autophosphorylation. . J Biol Chem. 2008 Jun 13;283(24):16906-14. 10.1074/jbc.M708718200 PubMed 18397888.
Backbone
  Vector backbone: pEF-DEST51
  Backbone manufacturer: Invitrogen
  Backbone size w/o insert (bp): 7464
  Vector type: Mammalian Expression ; Destination Vector
  Selectable markers: Blasticidin
Growth in bacteria
  Bacterial resistance: Ampicillin, 100 μg/mL
  Growth temperature: 37°C
  Growth strain: Stbl3
  Growth instructions: Stbl3
  Copy number: Unknown
Gene/Insert
  Gene/Insert name: LRRK2
  Species: H. sapiens (human)
  Insert size (bp): 7584
  Mutation: Arg 1441 mutated to His
  Entrez Gene: LRRK2 (a.k.a. AURA17, DARDARIN, PARK8, RIPK7, ROCO2)
  Tag / fusion protein: V5 (C terminal on insert); 6XHis (C terminal on insert)
  Cloning method: Gateway Cloning; 5′ cloning site attR1 (not destroyed); 3′ cloning site attR2 (not destroyed)
  Sequencing primers: 5′ T7; 3′ BGH-rev
Terms and licenses: Academic/Nonprofit Terms; Industry Terms: Not Available to Industry
How to cite: pDEST51-LRRK2-R1441H was a gift from Mark Cookson (Addgene plasmid # 25083 ; http://n2t.net/addgene:25083 ; RRID:Addgene_25083)
