[The description below was written by a language model from this plasmid's Addgene catalogue record.]
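Description:
pDEST51-LRRK2-R1441H is a mammalian expression plasmid built on the Invitrogen Gateway destination vector pEF-DEST51, into which the full-length human LRRK2 coding sequence (about 7.6 kb, roughly the same size as the 7.5 kb backbone) has been introduced by Gateway recombination. The record lists attR1 and attR2 as the flanking cloning sites. It is propagated in bacteria under ampicillin selection, and a blasticidin marker allows selection of transfected mammalian cells. The record does not explicitly state the promoter. The pEF-DEST51 backbone name indicates the EF-1α promoter series, and the listed T7 and BGH-reverse sequencing primers suggest a T7 priming site upstream of the insert and a bovine growth hormone polyadenylation region downstream. No feature table is provided to confirm these elements or the origin of replication.

The insert encodes LRRK2 (also known as dardarin or PARK8), a large multidomain leucine-rich repeat kinase, carrying an arginine-to-histidine substitution at residue 1441. The protein is fused at its C terminus to a V5 epitope and a 6xHis tag, which allow detection and immunoprecipitation with anti-V5 antibodies and purification by metal-affinity methods. The associated publication concerns the Parkinson disease-associated LRRK2 protein, its dimerisation and its intramolecular autophosphorylation. The construct is therefore suited to expressing the tagged R1441H variant in cultured mammalian cells so that its biochemical behaviour, such as kinase activity, self-association and phosphorylation state, can be compared with that of wild-type or other mutant forms.
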