>Addgene plasmid #25083 | pDEST51-LRRK2-R1441H | addgene partial sequence | sequence record 31055 | 25083 with hLRRK2-Fwd2 5'-CCTGAGATTGGCTGTCTTGA
AGATCCTTTCCCAATGAAATGGGGAAATTAAGCAAAATATGGGATCTTCCTTTGGATGAACTGCATCTTA
ACTTTGATTTTAAACATATAGGATGTAAAGCCAAAGACATCATAAGGTTTCTTCAACAGCGATTAAAAAA
GGCTGTGCCTTATAACCGAATGAAACTTATGATTGTGGGAAATACTGGGAGTGGTAAAACCACCTTATTG
CAGCAATTAATGAAAACCAAGAAATCAGATCTTGGAATGCAAAGTGCCACAGTTGGCATAGATGTGAAAG
ACTGGCCTATCCAAATAAGAGACAAAAGAAAGAGAGATCTCGTCCTAAATGTGTGGGATTTTGCAGGTCG
TGAGGAATTCTATAGTACTCATCCCCATTTTATGACGCAGCGAGCATTGTACCTTGCTGTCTATGACCTC
AGCAAGGGACAGGCTGAAGTTGATGCCATGAAGCCTTGGCTCTTCAATATAAAGGCTCACGCTTCTTCTT
CCCCTGTGATTCTCGTTGGCACACATTTGGATGTTTCTGATGAGAAGCAACGCAAAGCCTGCATGAGTAA
AATCACCAAGGAACTCCTGAATAAGCGAGGGTTCCCTGCCATACGAGATTACCACTTTGTGAATGCCACC
GAGGAATCTGATGCTTTGGCAAAACTTCGGAAAACCATCATAAACGAGAGCCTTAATTTCAAGATCCGAG
ATCAGCTTGTTGTTGGACAGCTGATTCCAGACTGCTATGTAGAACTTGAAAAAATCATTTTATCGGAGCG
TAAAAATGTGCCAATTGAATTTCCCGTAATTGACCGGAAACGATTATTACAACTAGTGAGAGAAAATCAG
CTGCAGTTAGATGAAAATGAGCTTCCTCACGCAGTTCACTTTCT
