>Addgene plasmid #25083 | pDEST51-LRRK2-R1441H | addgene partial sequence | sequence record 31056 | 25083 with BGH-rev
CATGGTGATGGTGATGATGACCGGTACGCGTAGAATCGAGACCGAGGAGAGGGTTAGGGATAGGCTTACC
TTCGAACCGCGGGCCCTCTAGATCAACCACTTTGTACAAGAAAGCTGGGTCGAATTCGCCCTTTTTCTCA
ACAGATGTTCGTCTCATTTTTTCAGCTAATTCTTTTCTCACTTCAATGTGTTTTTCTAAATTTTGCACTT
CATGTGGAAGATTGATGTCCCAAACGGTCAAGCAAGATTGTATCTCTTTCTGCTTTTGTGTACCTTCAGT
ATTTTTCCGGTTGTAGCCCAATACCAGCATGACATTTTTAAGGCTTCCTAGCTGTGCTGTCATCATGACT
CTGACCGAATTACAAAAGTTGTAAATTACACGTATAAGTCGACGAGTTGAAAGATCCAGGAGTAAAATAT
GGCCTCCTCCAGTTCCTATCCAAAGAGCAGTGTTCTTCTGAAGGCAGAGGGTTTTCACTCTCCCAGAATA
AGACATTTTGTGTTTTGATTCCTTGTTTTCTTTTACCATTACCTCCCTTAAAAAGTGCACGCAGTCTATT
AGTCCACAGAGTTTTTCAGTTTTCTTATCCCACACTTCCACAACAGGGCTATTTTGCTTAGCAATAT
